Addgene plasmid #34983: pDS282
Depositing lab: Michael Glotzer. Depositing organization: University of Chicago. Publication: TULIPs: tunable, light-controlled interacting protein tags for cell biology. Strickland D, Lin Y, Wagner E, Hope CM, Zayner J, Antoniou C, Sosnick TR, Weiss EL, Glotzer M. Nat Methods. 2012 Mar 4. doi: 10.1038/nmeth.1904. PubMed 22388287.
Backbone
  Vector backbone: YIPlac211
  Modifications to backbone: PTEF–cpPDZ–mCherry–TCYC1 cassette inserted into YIPlac211
  Vector type: Yeast Expression
  Selectable markers: URA3
Growth in bacteria
  Bacterial resistance: Ampicillin, 100 μg/mL
  Growth temperature: 37°C
  Growth strain: DH5alpha
  Copy number: High Copy
Gene/Insert
  Gene/Insert name: cpPDZ–mCherry
  Species: S. cerevisiae (budding yeast)
  Promoter: TEF
  Cloning method: Restriction Enzyme; 5′ cloning site SacI (not destroyed); 3′ cloning site KpnI (not destroyed)
  Sequencing primers: 5′ M13 fwd; 3′ M13 rev
Resource information
  A portion of this plasmid was derived from a plasmid made by: Sequences from pGREG plasmids (EUROSCARF). cpPDZ CDS from Shohei Koide, University of Chicago
Terms and licenses: Academic/Nonprofit Terms; Industry Terms: Not Available to Industry
How to cite: pDS282 was a gift from Michael Glotzer (Addgene plasmid # 34983 ; http://n2t.net/addgene:34983 ; RRID:Addgene_34983)
