[The description below was written by a language model from this plasmid's Addgene catalogue record and the feature table of its GenBank file.]
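Description:
pDS282 is a 5.6 kb yeast integrating expression plasmid built on the YIplac211 backbone. The feature table shows no yeast replication origin (no 2μ or CEN/ARS element), consistent with an integrative vector that must recombine into the Saccharomyces cerevisiae genome to be stably maintained. Selection in yeast relies on the URA3 marker, driven by its own promoter. URA3 complements uracil auxotrophy and can be counterselected with 5-fluoroorotic acid. In E. coli the plasmid is propagated through a high-copy ColE1/pUC-type origin with ampicillin resistance from the bla gene. Remnants of the lacZ region (lac promoter, operator, CAP site and M13 primer sites) flank the cloning region.

The payload is a cassette inserted between SacI and KpnI, in which the constitutive S. cerevisiae TEF1 promoter drives a cpPDZ–mCherry fusion terminated by the CYC1 terminator. The annotated table explicitly marks only mCherry (a monomeric red fluorescent protein, here mammalian codon-optimized), which is preceded by a small multiple cloning site and a Kozak-like sequence. The cpPDZ coding region is not annotated. It presumably lies in the unlabelled stretch between the promoter and that cloning site, giving mCherry as the C-terminal partner.

The construct comes from work on TULIPs, tunable light-controlled interacting protein tags. In that context, cpPDZ (by its name, likely a circularly permuted PDZ domain) presumably serves as the binding partner in the light-controlled interaction. The mCherry tag would allow the fusion's localization to be followed by fluorescence microscopy in living yeast. The record itself does not detail specific experiments.
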