LOCUS       Exported 5600 bp ds-DNA circular SYN 12-MAY-2021
DEFINITION  synthetic circular DNA
ACCESSION   .
VERSION     .
KEYWORDS    pDS282
SOURCE      synthetic DNA construct
  ORGANISM  synthetic DNA construct
REFERENCE   1 (bases 1 to 5600)
  AUTHORS   Strickland D, Lin Y, Wagner E, Hope CM, Zayner J, Antoniou C,
            Sosnick TR, Weiss EL, Glotzer M
  TITLE     TULIPs: tunable, light-controlled interacting protein tags for cell
            biology.
  JOURNAL   Nat Methods. 2012 Mar 4. doi: 10.1038/nmeth.1904.
  PUBMED    22388287
REFERENCE   2 (bases 1 to 5600)
  AUTHORS   .
  TITLE     Direct Submission
  JOURNAL   Exported May 12, 2021 from SnapGene Server 1.1.58
            http://www.snapgene.com
FEATURES             Location/Qualifiers
     source          1..5600
                     /organism="synthetic DNA construct"
                     /mol_type="other DNA"
     promoter        1..399
                     /gene="S. cerevisiae TEF1"
                     /label=TEF1 promoter
                     /note="promoter for EF-1-alpha"
     primer_bind     403..419
                     /label=SK primer
                     /note="common sequencing primer, one of multiple similar
                     variants"
     primer_bind     403..419
                     /label=pBluescriptSK
                     /note="For pBluescript vector"
     misc_feature    764..816
                     /label=MCS
                     /note="multiple cloning site"
     regulatory      824..833
                     /regulatory_class="other"
                     /note="vertebrate consensus sequence for strong initiation
                     of translation (Kozak, 1987)"
     CDS             830..1540
                     /codon_start=1
                     /product="monomeric derivative of DsRed fluorescent protein
                     (Shaner et al., 2004)"
                     /label=mCherry
                     /note="mammalian codon-optimized"
                     /translation="MVSKGEEDNMAIIKEFMRFKVHMEGSVNGHEFEIEGEGEGRPYEG
                     TQTAKLKVTKGGPLPFAWDILSPQFMYGSKAYVKHPADIPDYLKLSFPEGFKWERVMNF
                     EDGGVVTVTQDSSLQDGEFIYKVKLRGTNFPSDGPVMQKKTMGWEASSERMYPEDGALK
                     GEIKQRLKLKDGGHYDAEVKTTYKAKKPVQLPGAYNVNIKLDITSHNEDYTIVEQYERA
                     EGRHSTGGMDELYK"
     primer_bind     complement(975..993)
                     /label=mCherry-R
                     /note="mCherry, reverse primer"
     primer_bind     1243..1262
                     /label=mCherry-F
                     /note="mCherry, forward primer"
     terminator      1553..1800
                     /gene="S. cerevisiae CYC1"
                     /label=CYC1 terminator
                     /note="transcription terminator for CYC1"
     primer_bind     complement(1569..1587)
                     /label=CYC1
                     /note="CYC1 transcription termination signal, reverse
                     primer"
     primer_bind     complement(1862..1878)
                     /label=M13 rev
                     /note="common sequencing primer, one of multiple similar
                     variants"
     primer_bind     complement(1862..1878)
                     /label=M13 Reverse
                     /note="In lacZ gene. Also called M13-rev"
     primer_bind     complement(1875..1897)
                     /label=M13/pUC Reverse
                     /note="In lacZ gene"
     protein_bind    1886..1902
                     /label=lac operator
                     /bound_moiety="lac repressor encoded by lacI"
                     /note="The lac repressor binds to the lac operator to
                     inhibit transcription in E. coli. This inhibition can be
                     relieved by adding lactose or
                     isopropyl-beta-D-thiogalactopyranoside (IPTG)."
     promoter        complement(1910..1940)
                     /label=lac promoter
                     /note="promoter for the E. coli lac operon"
     protein_bind    1955..1976
                     /label=CAP binding site
                     /bound_moiety="E. coli catabolite activator protein"
                     /note="CAP binding activates transcription in the presence
                     of cAMP."
     primer_bind     complement(2093..2110)
                     /label=L4440
                     /note="L4440 vector, forward primer"
     rep_origin      complement(2264..2852)
                     /direction=LEFT
                     /label=ori
                     /note="high-copy-number ColE1/pMB1/pBR322/pUC origin of
                     replication"
     primer_bind     complement(2344..2363)
                     /label=pBR322ori-F
                     /note="pBR322 origin, forward primer"
     CDS             complement(3023..3883)
                     /codon_start=1
                     /gene="bla"
                     /product="beta-lactamase"
                     /label=AmpR
                     /note="confers resistance to ampicillin, carbenicillin, and
                     related antibiotics"
                     /translation="MSIQHFRVALIPFFAAFCLPVFAHPETLVKVKDAEDQLGARVGYI
                     ELDLNSGKILESFRPEERFPMMSTFKVLLCGAVLSRIDAGQEQLGRRIHYSQNDLVEYS
                     PVTEKHLTDGMTVRELCSAAITMSDNTAANLLLTTIGGPKELTAFLHNMGDHVTRLDRW
                     EPELNEAIPNDERDTTMPVAMATTLRKLLTGELLTLASRQQLIDWMEADKVAGPLLRSA
                     LPAGWFIADKSGAGERGSRGIIAALGPDGKPSRIVVIYTTGSQATMDERNRQIAEIGAS
                     LIKHW"
     primer_bind     3646..3665
                     /label=Amp-R
                     /note="Ampicillin resistance gene, reverse primer"
     promoter        complement(3884..3988)
                     /gene="bla"
                     /label=AmpR promoter
     primer_bind     4056..4074
                     /label=pBRforEco
                     /note="pBR322 vectors, upsteam of EcoRI site, forward
                     primer"
     promoter        4086..4301
                     /gene="S. cerevisiae URA3"
                     /label=URA3 promoter
     CDS             4302..5105
                     /codon_start=1
                     /gene="S. cerevisiae URA3"
                     /product="orotidine-5'-phosphate decarboxylase, required
                     for uracil biosynthesis"
                     /label=URA3
                     /note="yeast auxotrophic marker, counterselectable with
                     5-fluoroorotic acid (5-FOA)"
                     /translation="MSKATYKERAATHPSPVAAKLFNIMHEKQTNLCASLDVRTTKELL
                     ELVEALGPKICLLKTHVDILTDFSMEGTVKPLKALSAKYNFLLFEDRKFADIGNTVKLQ
                     YSAGVYRIAEWADITNAHGVVGPGIVSGLKQAAEEVTKEPRGLLMLAELSCKGSLSTGE
                     YTKGTVDIAKSDKDFVIGFIAQRDMGGRDEGYDWLIMTPGVGLDDKGDALGQQYRTVDD
                     VVSTGSDIIIVGRGLFAKGRDAKVEGERYRKAGWEAYLRRCGQQN"
     primer_bind     complement(5223..5245)
                     /label=pGEX 3'
                     /note="pGEX vectors, reverse primer"
     primer_bind     5345..5364
                     /label=pRS-marker
                     /note="pRS vectors, use to sequence yeast selectable
                     marker"
     primer_bind     5558..5580
                     /label=M13/pUC Forward
                     /note="In lacZ gene"
     primer_bind     5572..5589
                     /label=M13 Forward
                     /note="In lacZ gene. Also called M13-F20 or M13 (-21)
                     Forward"
     primer_bind     5573..5589
                     /label=M13 fwd
                     /note="common sequencing primer, one of multiple similar
                     variants"
ORIGIN
        1 catagcttca aaatgtttct actccttttt tactcttcca gattttctcg gactccgcgc
       61 atcgccgtac cacttcaaaa cacccaagca cagcatacta aatttcccct ctttcttcct
      121 ctagggtgtc gttaattacc cgtactaaag gtttggaaaa gaaaaaagag accgcctcgt
      181 ttctttttct tcgtcgaaaa aggcaataaa aatttttatc acgtttcttt ttcttgaaaa
      241 tttttttttt gatttttttc tctttcgatg acctcccatt gatatttaag ttaataaacg
      301 gtcttcaatt tctcaagttt cagtttcatt tttcttgttc tattacaact ttttttactt
      361 cttgctcatt agaaagaaag catagcaatc taatctaagt tttctagaac tagtggatcc
      421 cccgggctgc aggaattcga tatcaagctt atcgataccg tcgacaatgc cagaacttgg
      481 atttagcata tcaggtggtg tcgggggtag aggaaaccca ttcagacctg atgatgatgg
      541 tatatttgta acaagggtac aacctgaagg accagcatca aaattactgc agccaggtga
      601 taaaattatt caggctaatg gctacagttt tataaatatt gaacatggac aagcagtgtc
      661 cttgctaaaa actttccaga atacagttga actcatcatt gtacgagaag ttggtaacgg
      721 tgcaaaacaa gagattcgag tgagggttga aaaagactct agactcgagc tcaagcttcg
      781 aattctgcaa tcgacggtac cgcgggcccg ggatccaccg gtcgccacca tggtgagcaa
      841 gggcgaggag gataacatgg ccatcatcaa ggagttcatg cgcttcaagg tgcacatgga
      901 gggctccgtg aacggccacg agttcgagat cgagggcgag ggcgagggcc gcccctacga
      961 gggcacccag accgccaagc tgaaggtgac caagggtggc cccctgccct tcgcctggga
     1021 catcctgtcc cctcagttca tgtacggctc caaggcctac gtgaagcacc ccgccgacat
     1081 ccccgactac ttgaagctgt ccttccccga gggcttcaag tgggagcgcg tgatgaactt
     1141 cgaggacggc ggcgtggtga ccgtgaccca ggactcctcc ctgcaggacg gcgagttcat
     1201 ctacaaggtg aagctgcgcg gcaccaactt cccctccgac ggccccgtaa tgcagaagaa
     1261 gaccatgggc tgggaggcct cctccgagcg gatgtacccc gaggacggcg ccctgaaggg
     1321 cgagatcaag cagaggctga agctgaagga cggcggccac tacgacgctg aggtcaagac
     1381 cacctacaag gccaagaagc ccgtgcagct gcccggcgcc tacaacgtca acatcaagtt
     1441 ggacatcacc tcccacaacg aggactacac catcgtggaa cagtacgaac gcgccgaggg
     1501 ccgccactcc accggcggca tggacgagct gtacaagtaa gtcgacctcg agtcatgtaa
     1561 ttagttatgt cacgcttaca ttcacgccct ccccccacat ccgctctaac cgaaaaggaa
     1621 ggagttagac aacctgaagt ctaggtccct atttattttt ttatagttat gttagtatta
     1681 agaacgttat ttatatttca aatttttctt ttttttctgt acagacgcgt gtacgcatgt
     1741 aacattatac tgaaaacctt gcttgagaag gttttgggac gctcgaaggc tttaatttgc
     1801 ggccggtacc cggggatcct ctagagtcga cctgcaggca tgcaagcttg gcgtaatcat
     1861 ggtcatagct gtttcctgtg tgaaattgtt atccgctcac aattccacac aacatacgag
     1921 ccggaagcat aaagtgtaaa gcctggggtg cctaatgagt gagctaactc acattaattg
     1981 cgttgcgctc actgcccgct ttccagtcgg gaaacctgtc gtgccagctg cattaatgaa
     2041 tcggccaacg cgcggggaga ggcggtttgc gtattgggcg ctcttccgct tcctcgctca
     2101 ctgactcgct gcgctcggtc gttcggctgc ggcgagcggt atcagctcac tcaaaggcgg
     2161 taatacggtt atccacagaa tcaggggata acgcaggaaa gaacatgtga gcaaaaggcc
     2221 agcaaaaggc caggaaccgt aaaaaggccg cgttgctggc gtttttccat aggctccgcc
     2281 cccctgacga gcatcacaaa aatcgacgct caagtcagag gtggcgaaac ccgacaggac
     2341 tataaagata ccaggcgttt ccccctggaa gctccctcgt gcgctctcct gttccgaccc
     2401 tgccgcttac cggatacctg tccgcctttc tcccttcggg aagcgtggcg ctttctcata
     2461 gctcacgctg taggtatctc agttcggtgt aggtcgttcg ctccaagctg ggctgtgtgc
     2521 acgaaccccc cgttcagccc gaccgctgcg ccttatccgg taactatcgt cttgagtcca
     2581 acccggtaag acacgactta tcgccactgg cagcagccac tggtaacagg attagcagag
     2641 cgaggtatgt aggcggtgct acagagttct tgaagtggtg gcctaactac ggctacacta
     2701 gaaggacagt atttggtatc tgcgctctgc tgaagccagt taccttcgga aaaagagttg
     2761 gtagctcttg atccggcaaa caaaccaccg ctggtagcgg tggttttttt gtttgcaagc
     2821 agcagattac gcgcagaaaa aaaggatctc aagaagatcc tttgatcttt tctacggggt
     2881 ctgacgctca gtggaacgaa aactcacgtt aagggatttt ggtcatgaga ttatcaaaaa
     2941 ggatcttcac ctagatcctt ttaaattaaa aatgaagttt taaatcaatc taaagtatat
     3001 atgagtaaac ttggtctgac agttaccaat gcttaatcag tgaggcacct atctcagcga
     3061 tctgtctatt tcgttcatcc atagttgcct gactccccgt cgtgtagata actacgatac
     3121 gggagggctt accatctggc cccagtgctg caatgatacc gcgagaccca cgctcaccgg
     3181 ctccagattt atcagcaata aaccagccag ccggaagggc cgagcgcaga agtggtcctg
     3241 caactttatc cgcctccatc cagtctatta attgttgccg ggaagctaga gtaagtagtt
     3301 cgccagttaa tagtttgcgc aacgttgttg ccattgctac aggcatcgtg gtgtcacgct
     3361 cgtcgtttgg tatggcttca ttcagctccg gttcccaacg atcaaggcga gttacatgat
     3421 cccccatgtt gtgcaaaaaa gcggttagct ccttcggtcc tccgatcgtt gtcagaagta
     3481 agttggccgc agtgttatca ctcatggtta tggcagcact gcataattct cttactgtca
     3541 tgccatccgt aagatgcttt tctgtgactg gtgagtactc aaccaagtca ttctgagaat
     3601 agtgtatgcg gcgaccgagt tgctcttgcc cggcgtcaat acgggataat accgcgccac
     3661 atagcagaac tttaaaagtg ctcatcattg gaaaacgttc ttcggggcga aaactctcaa
     3721 ggatcttacc gctgttgaga tccagttcga tgtaacccac tcgtgcaccc aactgatctt
     3781 cagcatcttt tactttcacc agcgtttctg ggtgagcaaa aacaggaagg caaaatgccg
     3841 caaaaaaggg aataagggcg acacggaaat gttgaatact catactcttc ctttttcaat
     3901 attattgaag catttatcag ggttattgtc tcatgagcgg atacatattt gaatgtattt
     3961 agaaaaataa acaaataggg gttccgcgca catttccccg aaaagtgcca cctgacgtct
     4021 aagaaaccat tattatcatg acattaacct ataaaaatag gcgtatcacg aggccagctt
     4081 ttcaattcaa ttcatcattt tttttttatt cttttttttg atttcggttt ctttgaaatt
     4141 tttttgattc ggtaatctcc gaacagaagg aagaacgaag gaaggagcac agacttagat
     4201 tggtatatat acgcatatgt agtgttgaag aaacatgaaa ttgcccagta ttcttaaccc
     4261 aactgcacag aacaaaaaca tgcaggaaac gaagataaat catgtcgaaa gctacatata
     4321 aggaacgtgc tgctactcat cctagtcctg ttgctgccaa gctatttaat atcatgcacg
     4381 aaaagcaaac aaacttgtgt gcttcattgg atgttcgtac caccaaggaa ttactggagt
     4441 tagttgaagc attaggtccc aaaatttgtt tactaaaaac acatgtggat atcttgactg
     4501 atttttccat ggagggcaca gttaagccgc taaaggcatt atccgccaag tacaattttt
     4561 tactcttcga agacagaaaa tttgctgaca ttggtaatac agtcaaattg cagtactctg
     4621 cgggtgtata cagaatagca gaatgggcag acattacgaa tgcacacggt gtggtgggcc
     4681 caggtattgt tagcggtttg aagcaggcgg cagaagaagt aacaaaggaa cctagaggcc
     4741 ttttgatgtt agcagaattg tcatgcaagg gctccctatc tactggagaa tatactaagg
     4801 gtactgttga cattgcgaag agcgacaaag attttgttat cggctttatt gctcaaagag
     4861 acatgggtgg aagagatgaa ggttacgatt ggttgattat gacacccggt gtgggtttag
     4921 atgacaaggg agacgcattg ggtcaacagt atagaaccgt ggatgatgtg gtctctacag
     4981 gatctgacat tattattgtt ggaagaggac tatttgcaaa gggaagggat gctaaggtag
     5041 agggtgaacg ttacagaaaa gcaggctggg aagcatattt gagaagatgc ggccagcaaa
     5101 actaaaaaac tgtattataa gtaaatgcat gtatactaaa ctcacaaatt agagcttcaa
     5161 tttaattata tcagttatta cccgcccttt cgtctcgcgc gtttcggtga tgacggtgaa
     5221 aacctctgac acatgcagct cccggagacg gtcacagctt gtctgtaagc ggatgccggg
     5281 agcagacaag cccgtcaggg cgcgtcagcg ggtgttggcg ggtgtcgggg ctggcttaac
     5341 tatgcggcat cagagcagat tgtactgaga gtgcaccata tgcggtgtga aataccgcac
     5401 agatgcgtaa ggagaaaata ccgcatcagg cgccattcgc cattcaggct gcgcaactgt
     5461 tgggaagggc gatcggtgcg ggcctcttcg ctattacgcc agctggcgaa agggggatgt
     5521 gctgcaaggc gattaagttg ggtaacgcca gggttttccc agtcacgacg ttgtaaaacg
     5581 acggccagtg aattcgagct
//
