>Addgene plasmid #34983 | pDS282 | addgene partial sequence | sequence record 44446 | mCherry-R 5'-TTGGTCACCTTCAGCTTGG-3'
TCGATCTCGAACTCGTGGCCGTTCACGGAGCCCTCCATGTGCACCTTGAAGCGCATGAACTCCTTGATGA
TGGCCATGTTATCCTCCTCGCCCTTGCTCACCATGGTGGCGACCGGTGGATCCCGGGCCCGCGGTACCGT
CGATTGCAGAATTCGAAGCTTGAGCTCGAGTCTAGAGTCTTTTTCAACCCTCACTCGAATCTCTTGTTTT
GCACCGTTACCAACTTCTCGTACAATGATGAGTTCAACTGTATTCTGGAAAGTTTTTAGCAAGGACACTG
CTTGTCCATGTTCAATATTTATAAAACTGTAGCCATTAGCCTGAATAATTTTATCACCTGGCTGCAGTAA
TTTTGATGCTGGTCCTTCAGGTTGTACCCTTGTTACAAATATACCATCATCATCAGGTCTGAATGGGTTT
CCTCTACCCCCGACACCACCTGATATGCTAAATCCAAGTTCTGGCATTGTCGACGGTATCGATAAGCTTG
ATATCGAATTCCTGCAGCCCGGGGGATCCACTAGTTCTAGAAAACTTAGATTAGATTGCTATGCTTTCTT
TCTAATGAGCAAGAAGTAAAAAAAGTTGTAATAGAACAAGAAAAATGAAACTGAAACTTGAGAAATTGAA
GACCGTTTATTAACTTAAATATCAATGGGAGGTCATCGAAAGAGAAAAAAATCAAAAAAAAAATTTTCAA
GAAAAAGAAACGTGATAAAAATTTTTATTGCCTTTTTCGACGAAGAAAAAGAAACGAGGCGGTCTCTTTT
TTCTTT
