>Addgene plasmid #34983 | pDS282 | addgene partial sequence | sequence record 44908 | CYC1 5'-GCGTGAATGTAAGCGTGAC-3'
GCTCGTCCATGCCGCCGGTGGAGTGGCGGCCCTCGGCGCGTTCGTACTGTTCCACGATGGTGTAGTCCTC
GTTGTGGGAGGTGATGTCCAACTTGATGTTGACGTTGTAGGCGCCGGGCAGCTGCACGGGCTTCTTGGCC
TTGTAGGTGGTCTTGACCTCAGCGTCGTAGTGGCCGCCGTCCTTCAGCTTCAGCCTCTGCTTGATCTCGC
CCTTCAGGGCGCCGTCCTCGGGGTACATCCGCTCGGAGGAGGCCTCCCAGCCCATGGTCTTCTTCTGCAT
TACGGGGCCGTCGGAGGGGAAGTTGGTGCCGCGCAGCTTCACCTTGTAGATGAACTCGCCGTCCTGCAGG
GAGGAGTCCTGGGTCACGGTCACCACGCCGCCGTCCTCGAAGTTCATCACGCGCTCCCACTTGAAGCCCT
CGGGGAAGGACAGCTTCAAGTAGTCGGGGATGTCGGCGGGGTGCTTCACGTAGGCCTTGGAGCCGTACAT
GAACTGAGGGGACAGGATGTCCCAGGCGAAGGGCAGGGGGCCACCCTTGGTCACCTTCAGCTTGGCGGTC
TGGGTGCCCTCGTAGGGGCGGCCCTCGCCCTCGCCCTCGATCTCGAACTCGTGGCCGTTCACGGAGCCCT
CCATGTGCACCTTGAAGCGCATGAACTCCTTGATGATGGCCATGTTATCCTCCTCGCCCTTGCTCACCAT
GGTGGCGACCGGTGGATCCCGGGCCCGCGGTACCGTCGATTGCAGAATTCGAAGCTTGAGCTCGAGTCTA
